>Addgene plasmid #196895 | pCAG-lox-inv[Talpha1-Dre-PA]-lox-2xHA-CAMSAP3 | addgene full sequence | sequence record 392230 | Addgene Partial NGS Result
GATTCGACATTGATTATTGACTAGTTATTAATAGTAATCAATTACGGGGTCATTAGTTCATAGCCCATAT
ATGGAGTTCCGCGTTACATAACTTACGGTAAATGGCCCGCCTGGCTGACCGCCCAACGACCCCCGCCCAT
TGACGTCAATAATGACGTATGTTCCCATAGTAACGCCAATAGGGACTTTCCATTGACGTCAATGGGTGGA
GTATTTACGGTAAACTGCCCACTTGGCAGTACATCAAGTGTATCATATGCCAAGTACGCCCCCTATTGAC
GTCAATGACGGTAAATGGCCCGCCTGGCATTATGCCCAGTACATGACCTTATGGGACTTTCCTACTTGGC
AGTACATCTACGTATTAGTCATCGCTATTACCATGGTCGAGGTGAGCCCCACGTTCTGCTTCACTCTCCC
CATCTCCCCCCCCTCCCCACCCCCAATTTTGTATTTATTTATTTTTTAATTATTTTGTGCAGCGATGGGG
GCGGGGGGGGGGGGGGGGCGCGCGCCRGGSGGGGSGGGGSGGGGSGRGGGGSGGGGSGGGGSGRGGCGGR
GRGGKGCGGCGGCAGCCAATCAGAGCGGCGCGCTCCGAAAGTTTCCTTTTATGGCGAGGCGGCGGCGGCG
GCGGCCCTATAAAAAGCGAAGCGCGCGGCGGGCGGGAGTCGCTGCGCGCTGCCTTCGCCCCGTGCCCCGC
TCCGCCGCCGCCTCGCGCCGCCCGCCCCGGCTCTGACTGACCGCGTTACTCCCACAGGTGAGCGGGCGGG
ACGGCCCTTCTCCTCCGGGCTGTAATTAGCGCTTGGTTTAATGACGGCTTGTTTCTTTTCTGTGGCTGCG
TGAAAGCCTTGAGGGGCTCCGGGAGGGCCCTTTGTGCGGGGGGAGCGGCTCGGGGGGTGCGTGCGTGTGT
GTGTGCGTGGGGAGCGCCGCGTGCGGCTCCGCGCTGCCCGGCGGCTGTGAGCGCTGCGGGCGCGGCGCGG
GGCTTTGTGCGCTCCGCAGTGTGCGCGAGGGGAGCGCGGCCGGGGGCGGTGCCCCGCGGTGSGGGGGGGG
CTGCGAGGGGAACAAAGGCTGCGTGCGGGGTGTGTGCGTGGGGGGGTGAGCAGGGGGTGTGGGCGCGTCG
GTCGGGCTGCAACCCCCCCTGCACCCCCCTCCCCGAGTTGCTGAGCACGGCCCGGCTTCGGGTGCGGGGC
TCCGTACGGGGCGTGGCGCGGGGCTCGCCGTGCCGGGCGGGGGGTGGCGGCAGGTGGGGGTGCCGGGCGG
GGCGGGGCCGCCTCGGGCCGGGGAGGGCTCGGGGGAGGGGCGCGGCGGCCCCCGGAGCGCCGGCGGCTGT
CGAGGCGCGGCGAGCCGCAGCCATTGCCTTTTATGGTAATCGTGCGAGAGGGCGCAGGGACTTCCTTTGT
CCCAAATCTGTGCGGAGCCGAAATCTGGGAGGCGCCGCCGCACCCCCTCTAGCGGGCGCGGGGCGAAGCG
GTGCGGCGCCGGCAGGAAGGAAATGGGCGGGGAGGGCCTTCGTGCGTCGCCGCGCCGCCGTCCCCTTCTC
CCTCTCCAGCCTCGGGGCTGTCCGCGGGGGGACGGCTGCCTTCGGGGGGGACGGGGCAGGGCGGGGTTCG
GCTTCTGGCGTGTGACCGGCGGCTCTAGAGCCTCTGCTAACCATGTTCATGCCTTCTTCTTTTTCCTACA
GATCCTTAATTAATAATACGACTCACTATAGGGGGTCGACCCGCCACCAATCATTTAAATATAACTTCGT
ATAATGTATGCTATACGAAGTTATTCGCGATGAATAAATGAAAGCTGTCGAGGGATCTTCATAAGAGAAG
AGGGACAGCTATGACTGGGAGTAGTCAGGAGAGGAGGAAAAATCTGGCTAGTAAAACATGTAAGGAAAAT
TTTAGGGATGTTAAAGAAAAAAATAACACAAAACAAAATATAAAAAAAATCTAACCTCAAGTCAAGGCTT
TTCTATGGAATAAGGAATGGACAGCAGGGGGCTGTTTCATATACTGATGACCTCTTTATAGCCAACCTTT
GTTCATGGCAGCCAGCATATGGGCATATGTTGCCAAACTCTAAACCAAATACTCATTCTGATGTTTTAAA
TGATTTGCCCTCCCATATGTCCTTCCGAGTGAGAGACACAAAAAATTCCAACACACTATTGCAATGAAAA
TAAATTTCCTTTATTAGCCAGAAGTCAGATGCTCAAGGGGCTTCATGATGTCCCCATAATTTTTGGCAGA
GGGAAAAAGATCTGACTCAGCTATCCATCAGTCGAGAATTGGCTCCCACGGACACTCCGCCCCTTCTGAG
ATACCGCATCAGTGTTTCAGGCTTCTTCCATGTCCCTTCCTGCATAATCTCGACCATAGACACCTGTTTC
TCGGCCATGTCTATTGCGGCACCCACCCTGGCGGAATGGCCGGTCCAGGTCCTATACCTCCCTTTATTGG
GGGTGGCGTCCCGTTTGTTCAGCAGCACCCAGGCATCACTGAAAATCTTCTCCATGGCAGGGGCGGTCAG
GGGCGTGGTAGTAATGCGGGCTTTGTTTGACCGGTGTATAGGTGGGAAGAGCACAGCGTCTGGATGTTCT
CTAAGCCCACTGACGTCCAGCCAGTCATTGAGCACTGCTGTGGTTCGCCGGGAGAGCACTTTGTCAAGGC
CCGCAGCTGTGGTGATTGTCTTAGTGTGACTGATGTGCAGGGTCACTGTGTCTCCTGTCTGATCCAAGTC
CCCAACCCTGATGCGTGATATTTCAGACATTCTCATGAGGGTGTTATAGGCTACGAACAGGAAAGCCCTG
TTGCGCAGGTCGACCAGCCGCTCGCTCCTGCTGAGCAGCACATCCAGCAGCTTCAGGTCGTCCCAGCGCA
GGGGGATTGCCTGTCCTGTCCTCTCACCCTTTTCGGTTGCGGCTTCTCTTCTAATTCTTCTCATGGCAAG
ACTCACTGACTTGTCGTCGGACAAGGGTGGCAGTCCGCAGTGGGACAGAAGCATATTAAGCATAGCATAG
TGCTTGTCGATGGTAGTGGAGGCCAGGTCTGCATCGTGCAACTGAAGAAAGTATTCGCGTGCCATTTCAG
GACTAATTGGAAACCATGCAAGCTGCCGAGCATGGCACCATCTGGCCCAGCTATGAAAGACCAACCTCAA
ATCCCTCAAAGTGTTAGGAGCGTACGCCCCCTGGTCATTCATAAACCTCATGAAGTTTTCAGCGGCCTCC
TGATACTCTTTGCCGATGTTTCGCAGGAATCCACCAGATGAACCACTAATAATCAGCTCAGAGGATCCAG
CGTAATCTGGAACATCGTATGGGTAAACCTTCCTCTTCTTCTTAGGCATGGTGGCGAATTCGTTGCTGCT
TCGCGGCTGCCGGGTGGATGGCGGAGGCGAGGAGGAGGTGTTGCTTCTTACAGCGCGACTCTTAAGCGGT
CGATGTAAGAGAACCTGCGGCACTTGGGCGGATGCGCCTCCTTATATACAGCTCGGTCACCATGGGGATG
GGCCAAGGCCTTTTCCTGTTGGTCCAGACCCCTCCGTCTGCCCAGAGAAGCCGCGACAGGAGAGTGGTGA
TTGGTGCAAGCGACATGGTATGAGGTAATCTCTCCCCCCTTCCCCCCCTCGCTAGCATCCGTAGATTTTG
CATCCTTCAGACAAAGGCCTCGCAAAAGCAACTAGCCGAGCATCCATTATGGGGTGGAGCTGGGGAGGGG
TAGAGAGGGAAGAAAGAAAACGGGGGTTGGGTGATTATACGGAGCTTAAACCTTAAACTGTAGTTAGGAT
AATTTAAGGTTTTCCCCAACACTTAATCACAGAATTTGTGTTGAGATTCTTTATGGTAAATTCCAGCTTT
TCATTTATACTACACTAAATTTAAATACGTTCCGTCAGGATTCAACATCTCTGTTCGCTTTAAATAAAGT
AGCAAGAGCTATGGGAATGATGGTCAAAAAGGCGTGGGTAAATGTTTAGTTTTACAGTTGTATTATTGTG
GTTATTATTATTACTATTATTATTAATATTTGAGCAAAATTCAGAAGCTCAGTATGAATAGACCACGCCT
ATGACCCTCAACAGCACCCGGGAGGCAGAGGCAGGAAGACTTGCAGCTCAAGGTCATCATAACCGCCCTT
AGTGGTTTATGCCTGTAAATCCCAGCATTGGGAAGCGGAGGACTGCGGTTATTTTGTACCCGGCCTGGAT
ATATAGTGTGATATCCTGTCTCAAAAACCAAAAACAAACAAAGAGAGAGAGAGAGAGAAAGGAAAAAAGA
GAAACAATATACAAAGTAGTACTTAACGCTTTACTAGAGAGCTTGCTTTCTTTAGCGGTAGTGCTCTCCC
ATCACCCCTCCCCGCTCGCCCCCTTACCCGACCCTACCTCACCCCAGAGCCTGTGTTATTTTGTCCCTAG
AAATGAGCCATCCCTCCTAATACGGAATGATCCCCATCAAGCTGATCCGGAACCCTTAATATAACTTCGT
ATAATGTATGCTATACGAAGTTATTAGGTCCCTCGACCTGCAGCCACCATGTACCCATACGATGTTCCAG
ATTACGCTGGCTATCCCTATGACGTCCCGGACTATGCAGGAAGTTCAGGAGGTTCTAGTATGGTGGAAGC
GGCGCCCGCAGGGTCCGGGCCACTGCGGAGGACTTTCCTGGTCCCCGAGATCAAGTCTTTGGACCAGTAC
GATTTCTCTCGAGCCAAGGCGGCGGCGAGTCTGGCGTGGGTGCTGCGGGCCGCATTCGGGGGAGCAGAGC
ATGTGCCTCCGGAGCTGTGGGAACCCTTCTACACCGATCAGTACGCACAGGAGCACGTGAAGCCCCCAGT
GACGCGGCTGCTGCTCTCTGCGGAACTATACTGTCGGGCCTGGCGCCAGGCACTGCCACAGCTCGAGCCA
TCCCCCAGTCCCTCTGCTCTGTTGGCCTTGCTGGCGAGGAGGGGCACGGTGCCTTCACTGCCTGAGCACC
CAGTGCGCGAGGCTGACCTGAAACACCAGCCAATTCTCATGGGAGCCCACCTAGCTGTCATCGATGCTCT
CATGGTTGCCTTCTCATTTGAGTGGACAAAGACACTACCTGGTCCCTTGGCTCTGAGCAGCTTGGAGCAC
AAACTCCTTTTCTGGGTAGACACAACTGTTCGGCGGCTGCAGGAGAAGACAGAACAAGAAGCAGCCCAGC
GTGCATCTCCTGCAGCCCCTCTGGATGGGGCCTCTCCTGCCCAGCCCTCGATTCGATATCGCAAGGACCG
TGCCATTGCCCGAAGGGCTCCCTGCTTTCCAAATGTGACTACCCTTCAGGACCTGGCCAGTGGGGCAGCA
CTGGCTGCCACCATCCACTGCTATTGTCCCCAGCTATTACGACTTGAGGAGGTGTGCCTCAAGGACCCCA
TGTCTGTGGCAGACAGTCTATACAACCTCCAGCTGGTGCAAGACTTCTGTGCCTCCCATCTTCCTCGAGG
CTGCCCCCTGTCCCTTGAAGACTTGCTGTATGTCCCACCACCCCTCAAGGTCAACCTGGTGGTGCTGTTG
GCTGAGATGTATATGTGCTTTGAGGTTCTGAAGCCTGATTTTGTGCAGGCCAAAGACTTGCCTGATGGAC
ATGCTGTCTCCCCCCGGAATACAGAGACTGTTCCATCTCAGAACAACAGTGGCAGCAGTTCTCCTGTCTT
CAACTTCCGTCACCCACTTCTGTCACCTGGTGGTCCCCAGTCTCCACTCCGAGGATCCACAGGCTCCCTG
AAGTCCTCTCCATCAATGTCTCACATGGAGGCTCTTGGCAAAGCCTGGAACCGTCAGCTTAGCCGTCCCC
TCTCCCAGGCTGTGTCGTTCAGCACTCCCTTTGGCCTGGACAGCGATGTGGATGTCGTCATGGGAGATCC
TGTCCTGCTCCGCTCCGTCAGCTCAGACAGTCTGGGTCCTCCACGTCCTGTGTCAACATCATCCCGGAAT
TCTGCTCAGCCAGCCCCAGAATCTGGAGACCTACCCACGATTGAAGAGGCCCTGCAGATCATTCACAGTG
CTGAGCCCCGACTGCTCCCTGATGGGGCTGCTGATGGCAGTTTCTACCTCCATTCTCCTGAGGGTCTCTC
CAAACCACCACTCTCCCCCTACCCTCCCGAAGGAGCCTCAAAGCCGCTGTCTGATAGGCTCAACAAGGCG
CCTATCTATATATCACACCCTGAGAACCCTTCAAAATCATCTCCCTGCTCAACAGGAGAGATACTGAAAC
CACCACCCCCATCCGAGGGTTCCCCCAAAGCTGTGGCTTCATCCCCAGCAGCCAACAACTCCGAAGTGAA
GATGACCAGTTTTGCTGAACGCAAGAAACAGCTGGTGAAGGCTGAGGCTGAGTCAGGATTGGGGTCTCCA
ACATCCACCCCCGTAGCACCTGAGGCCTTGAGCTCAGAGATGAGTGAGCTGGGAGCCAGGCTGGAGGAGA
AGCGCCGAGCCATAGAGGCACAGAAACGACGCATTGAGGCAATCTTTGCCAAGCATAGGCAGAGGCTGGG
CAAGAGCGCTTTCCTGCAGGTGCAGCCTCGGGAGGCTGCAGGGGAGGCCGAGGAGGAAGCTGAGCTGGGC
TCAGTTCCTGGTGGGGAACGGCCAGCAGGTGAGGGCCAGGGTGAGCCGTCCTTACGGCACAAGTCAGTTA
CCTTCTCTCCAGACCTGGGCCCAGTGCCCCCAGAGGGACTTGGGGATTACAATAGAGCAGTCAGTAAGCT
GAGTGCCGCTCTGAGCTCTCTGCAGCGGGACATGCAGAGGCTCACAGACCAGCAACAGCGGCTTCTAGCC
CCTCCAGAAGCTCCTGGACCTGCCCCACCACCTGCAGCCTGGGTCATTCCTGGACCCGCCACTGGGCCTA
AAGCAGCATCCCCCAGCCCTGCCCGTCGTGCCCCAGCTGCCCGACGCAGCCCTGGGCCAGGCCCCAGCCC
AACACCCCGTAGTCCAAAACATGCAAGGCCGGCAGAGCTGAAGCTTGCACCTTTGACAAGGGTACTCACA
CCACCCCATGATGTAGACAGCCTCCCTCACCTACGCAAGTTTTCACCCAGCCAGGTGCCTGTACAGACTC
GCTCCTCTATCCTCCTGTCGGAGGGGACACCTCCCGAGGAGCCCACCACCAAGCCTGCCCTCATTGAGAT
CCCTCTAGCCAGCCTGGGGGAGCCTGCTGCTGATGAGGAAGGAGATGGGAGCCCCCCTGGGGCTGAGGAT
TCCTTAGAGGAAGAGGCATCTTCTGAGGGAGAGCCCCGATCAGGGCTTGGATTCTTTTATAAGGACGAAG
ACAAGCCTGAGGATGAGATGGCTCAGAAGCGAGCTAGCCTGCTGGAGCGTCAGCAGAGGCGGGTAGAGGA
AGCCCGGCGGCGCAAACAGTGGCAGGAGGCAGAGAAGGAGCAGAAACGGGAGGAGGCCGCCAGGCTGGCT
CAGGAGGCTCCAGGCTTGGCCTTTACAACTCCTGTTGTAGCCTCTGCGGCTCCAGTGGCCACCTTGGCTC
CTACTACCAGAGCCATGGCCCCAGCTGAGGAGGAGGTGGGCCCCCGGCGGGGGGACTTCACAAGACTTGA
GTATGAACGCCGGGCACAACTGAAACTGATGGATGACCTTGATAAGGTGCTACGGCCCCGGGCCTCAGGG
ACCGGGGGACCAGGGCGGGGCGGGCGCAGGGCCACCCGGCCACGCTCTGGTTGCTGTGATGACTCGGCCT
TGGCACGAAGCCCAGCCCGCGGCCTGCTGGGTTCACGGCTCAGCAAGGTCTATTCCCAGTCCACGCTGTC
CCTATCTACGGTGGCCAACGAGGCTCCCAATAACCTTGGTGTGAAGAGGCCCACCTCTCGGGCCCCTTCT
CCATCAGGCCTCATGTCTCCAAGCCGCCTGCCTGGCAGTCGAGAACGTGACTGGGAGAATGGAAGCAATG
CATCCTCCCCAGCATCAGTGCCTGAGTACACAGGTCCCCGGCTATACAAGGAACCCAGCGCCAAGTCTAA
CAAGTTTATCATCCACAATGCCTTGTCACACTGCTGCCTGGCAGGCAAGGTGAATGAGCCCCAGAAGAAC
AGAATTCTAGAGGAAATCGAGAAAAGCAAGGCCAACCACTTCCTGATTCTCTTTCGGGACTCAAGCTGCC
AGTTCCGGGCCCTCTACACTCTGTCTGGGGAGACAGAGGAGCTATCGAGGCTGGCAGGCTATGGGCCTCG
GACCGTCACTCCTGCCATGGTCGAAGGCATCTATAAGTACAACTCGGATCGCAAACGGTTCACCCAGATC
CCTGCTAAAACCATGTCTATGAGTGTAGACGCCTTCACTATCCAGGGACACCTTTGGCAAAGCAAGAAGC
CCACCACGCCCAAGAAGGGTGGCGGTACCCCCAAATAAGAGCTCGCTGATCAGCCTCGACTGTGCCTTCT
AGTTGCCAGCCATCTGTTGTTTGCCCCTCCCCCGTGCCTTCCTTGACCCTGGAAGGTGCCACTCCCACTG
TCCTTTCCTAATAAAATGAGGAAATTGCATCGCATTGTCTGAGTAGGTGTCATTCTATTCTGGGGGGTGG
GGTGGGGCAGGACAGCAAGGGGGAGGATTGGGAAGACAATAGCAGGCATGCTGGGGATGCGGTGGGCTCT
ATGGCTTCTGAGGCGGAAAGAACCAGCTGGGGCTCGAGATCCACTAGTTCTAGCCTCGAGGCTAGAGCGG
CCGCCACTGGCCGTCGTTTTACAACGTCGTGACTGGGAAAACCCTGGCGTTACCCAACTTAATCGCCTTG
CAGCACATCCCCCTTTCGCCAGCTGGCGTAATAGCGAAGAGGCCCGCACCGATCGCCCTTCCCAACAGTT
GCGCAGCCTGAATGGCGAATGGG
[124 nt withheld, positions 8844-8967]
C
[91 nt withheld, positions 8969-9059]
A
[49 nt withheld, positions 9061-9109]
CCTTTGACGTTGGAGTCCACGTTCTTT
[37 nt withheld, positions 9137-9173]
ACCCTATCTCGGTCTATTCTTTTGATTTATAAGGGATTTTGCCGATTTCGGCCTATTGGTTAAAAAATGA
GCTGATTTAACAAAAATTTAACGCGAATTTTAACAAAATATTAACGCTTACAATTTAGGTGGCACTTTTC
GGGGAAATGTGCGCGGAACCCCTATTTGTTTATTTTTCTAAATACATTCAAATATGTATCCGCTCATGAG
ACAATAACCCTGATAAATGCTTCAATAATATTGAAAAAGGAAGAGTATGAGTATTCAACATTTCCGTGTC
GCCCTTATTCCCTTTTTTGCGGCATTTTGCCTTCCTGTTTTTGCTCACCCAGAAACGCTGGTGAAAGTAA
AAGATGCTGAAGATCAGTTGGGTGCACGAGTGGGTTACATCGAACTGGATCTCAACAGCGGTAAGATCCT
TGAGAGTTTTCGCCCCGAAGAACGTTTTCCAATGATGAGCACTTTTAAAGTTCTGCTATGTGGCGCGGTA
TTATCCCGTATTGACGCCGGGCAAGAGCAACTCGGTCGCCGCATACACTATTCTCAGAATGACTTGGTTG
AGTACTCACCAGTCACAGAAAAGCATCTTACGGATGGCATGACAGTAAGAGAATTATGCAGTGCTGCCAT
AACCATGAGTGATAACACTGCGGCCAACTTACTTCTGACAACGATCGGAGGACCGAAGGAGCTAACCGCT
TTTTTGCACAACATGGGGGATCATGTAACTCGCCTTGATCGTTGGGAACCGGAGCTGAATGAAGCCATAC
CAAACGACGAGCGTGACACCACGATGCCTGTAGCAATGGCAACAACGTTGCGCAAACTATTAACTGGCGA
ACTACTTACTCTAGCTTCCCGGCAACAATTAATAGACTGGATGGAGGCGGATAAAGTTGCAGGACCACTT
CTGCGCTCGGCCCTTCCGGCTGGCTGGTTTATTGCTGATAAATCTGGAGCCGGTGAGCGTGGGTCTCGCG
GTATCATTGCAGCACTGGGGCCAGATGGTAAGCCCTCCCGTATCGTAGTTATCTACACGACGGGGAGTCA
GGCAACTATGGATGAACGAAATAGACAGATCGCTGAGATAGGTGCCTCACTGATTAAGCATTGGTAACTG
TCAGACCAAGTTTACTCATATATACTTTAGATTGATTTAAAACTTCATTTTTAATTTAAAAGGATCTAGG
TGAAGATCCTTTTTGATAATCTCATGACCAAAATCCCTTAACGTGAGTTTTCGTTCCACTGAGCGTCAGA
CCCCGTAGAAAAGATCAAAGGATCTTCTTGAGATCCTTTTTTTCTGCGCGTAATCTGCTGCTTGCAAACA
AAAAAACCACCGCTACCAGCGGTGGTTTGTTTGCCGGATCAAGAGCTACCAACTCTTTTTCCGAAGGTAA
CTGGCTTCAGCAGAGCGCAGATACCAAATACTGTTCTTCTAGTGTAGCCGTAGTTAGGCCACCACTTCAA
GAACTCTGTAGCACCGCCTACATACCTCGCTCTGCTAATCCTGTTACCAGTGGCTGCTGCCAGTGGCGAT
AAGTCGTGTCTTACCGGGTTGGACTCAAGACGATAGTTACCGGATAAGGCGCAGCGGTCGGGCTGAACGG
GGGGTTCGTGCACACAGCCCAGCTTGGAGCGAACGACCTACACCGAACTGAGATACCTACAGCGTGAGCT
ATGAGAAAGCGCCACGCTTCCCGAAGGGAGAAAGGCGGACAGGTATCCGGTAAGCGGCAGGGTCGGAACA
GGAGAGCGCACGAGGGAGCTTCCAGGGGGAAACGCCTGGTATCTTTATAGTCCTGTCGGGTTTCGCCACC
TCTGACTTGAGCGTCGATTTTTGTGATGCTCGTCAGGGGGGCGGAGCCTATGGAAAAACGCCAGCAACGC
GGCCTTTTTACGGTTCCTGGCCTTTTGCTGGCCTTTTGCTCACATGTTCTTTCCTGCGTTATCCCCTGAT
TCTGTGGATAACCGTATTACCGCCTTTGAGTGAGCTGATACCGCTCGCCGCAGCCGAACGACCGAGCGCA
GCGAGTCAGTGAGCGAGGAAGCGGAAGAGCGCCCAATACGCAAACCGCCTCTCCCCGCGCGTTGGCCGAT
TCATTAATGCAGCTGGCACGACAGGTTTCCCGACTGGAAAGCGGGCAGTGAGCGCAACGCAATTAATGTG
AGTTAGCTCACTCATTAGGCACCCCAGGCTTTACACTTTATGCTTCCGGCTCGTATGTTGTGTGGAATTG
TGAGCGGATAACAATTTCACACAGGAAACAGCTATGACCATGAGGCGCGCCG
Features (pLannotate 1.2.2; 21 found; start..end, strand, type, name):
      6..385     +  enhancer       CMV enhancer: human cytomegalovirus immediate early enhancer
    387..664     +  promoter       chicken β-actin promoter: No description available
    665..1681    +  intron         chimeric intron: chimera between introns from chicken β-actin and rabbit β-globin
   1694..1712    +  promoter       T7 promoter: promoter for bacteriophage T7 RNA polymerase
   1741..1774    -  protein_bind   loxP: Cre-mediated recombination occurs in the 8-bp core sequence (GCATACAT). Cre recombinase
   2130..2185    -  polyA_signal   β-globin poly(A) signal: rabbit β-globin polyadenylation signal (Gil and Proudfoot, 1987)
   3289..3315    -  CDS            3xHA (fragment): three tandem HA epitope tags
   4471..4504    -  protein_bind   loxP: Cre-mediated recombination occurs in the 8-bp core sequence (GCATACAT). Cre recombinase
   4532..4558    +  CDS            3xHA (fragment): three tandem HA epitope tags
   4610..8365    +  CDS            Camsap3: CAMP3_MOUSE - Also known as Kiaa1543 From Mus musculus (Mouse).
   8390..8614    +  polyA_signal   bGH poly(A) signal: bovine growth hormone polyadenylation signal
   8618..8639    +  promoter       SV40 promoter (fragment): SV40 enhancer and early promoter
   8685..8839    +  CDS            lacZα (fragment): LacZα fragment of β-galactosidase; lacZ fragment
   8844..9272    +  rep_origin     f1 ori (sequence partly withheld): f1 bacteriophage origin of replication; arrow indicates direction of (+) strand synthesis
   9325..9429    +  promoter       AmpR promoter: bla
   9430..10290   +  CDS            AmpR: β-lactamase; bla; confers resistance to ampicillin, carbenicillin, and related antibiotics
  10461..11049   +  rep_origin     ori: high-copy-number ColE1/pMB1/pBR322/pUC origin of replication
  11232..11324   +  CDS            lacI (fragment): lac repressor; lacI; The lac repressor binds to the lac operator to inhibit transcription in E. coli. This inhibition can be relieved by adding lactose or isopropyl-β-D-thiogalactopyranoside (IPTG).
  11337..11358   +  protein_bind   CAP binding site: CAP binding activates transcription in the presence of cAMP. E. coli catabolite activator protein
  11373..11403   +  promoter       lac promoter: promoter for the E. coli lac operon
  11407..11429   +  protein_bind   lac operator (fragment): The lac repressor binds to the lac operator to inhibit transcription in E. coli. This inhibition can be relieved by adding lactose or isopropyl-β-D-thiogalactopyranoside (IPTG). lac repressor encoded by lacI
