[The description below was written by a language model from this plasmid's Addgene catalogue record and pLannotate feature annotations shown in this document.]
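Description:
pCAG-lox-inv[Talpha1-Dre-PA]-lox-2xHA-CAMSAP3 is a mammalian expression plasmid of about 11.5 kb built on the pCAG-lox backbone and designed for recombinase-gated, neuron-specific expression of mouse CAMSAP3 (Nezha), a microtubule minus-end-associated protein. It is maintained in E. coli as a high-copy plasmid through a ColE1/pUC-type origin with ampicillin selection (AmpR under its own promoter). It also retains an f1 origin and lac-region remnants (lacZα fragment, lac promoter/operator) from the cloning vector.

The payload is driven by the chimeric CAG promoter, annotated as the CMV enhancer, chicken β-actin promoter and chimeric β-actin/β-globin intron. Between this promoter and the CAMSAP3 coding sequence lies a segment flanked by two loxP sites, both annotated in the same orientation, so Cre should excise the segment. According to the construct name, this segment holds a reverse-oriented cassette in which the Talpha1 promoter drives Dre recombinase. The feature table does not annotate either of these parts, but it shows a reverse-strand rabbit β-globin poly(A) signal and a reverse-strand HA-tag fragment within the floxed region. The floxed cassette separates CAG from the downstream open reading frame. After Cre removes it, CAG can transcribe the N-terminally 2xHA-tagged Camsap3 CDS, which ends in a bGH poly(A) signal.

The record states that the plasmid is used together with Talpha1-iCre-pA plasmids, so that Cre made in neurons switches on strong CAG-driven CAMSAP3 expression. The vector type also lists Dre/Rox, which suggests the encoded Dre acts on separate rox-bearing constructs, although the record does not describe these. The associated work concerns microtubule nucleation and radial migration of projection neurons in the developing brain.
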