Addgene plasmid #196895: pCAG-lox-inv[Talpha1-Dre-PA]-lox-2xHA-CAMSAP3
Purpose: Neuron-specific expression of Calmodulin Regulated Spectrin Associated Protein Family Member 3 (CAMSAP3) fused to 2xHA-tags. Used in combination with Talpha1-iCre-pA plasmids
Depositing lab: Frank Bradke. Depositing organization: Deutsches Zentrum fuer Neurodegenerative Erkrankungen (DZNE). Publication: Centrosomal microtubule nucleation regulates radial migration of projection neurons independently of polarization in the developing brain. Vinopal S, Dupraz S, Alfadil E, Pietralla T, Bendre S, Stiess M, Falk S, Camargo Ortega G, Maghelli N, Tolic IM, Smejkal J, Gotz M, Bradke F. Neuron. 2023 Apr 19;111(8):1241-1263.e16. doi: 10.1016/j.neuron.2023.01.020. Epub 2023 Feb 15. PubMed 36796357.
Backbone
  Vector backbone: pCAG-lox
  Backbone size w/o insert (bp): 7617
  Vector type: Mammalian Expression, Cre/Lox ; Dre/Rox
Growth in bacteria
  Bacterial resistance: Ampicillin, 100 μg/mL
  Growth temperature: 37°C
  Growth strain: DH5alpha
  Copy number: High Copy
Gene/Insert
  Gene/Insert name: 2xHA-CAMSAP3
  Species: M. musculus (mouse)
  Insert size (bp): 3840
  Entrez Gene: Camsap3 (a.k.a. 2310057J16Rik, Kiaa1543, Nezha)
  Promoter: Quimeric CAG
  Cloning method: Gibson Cloning
  Sequencing primers: 5′ pCAG forward (5'-GCAACGTGCTGGTTATTGTG-3'); 3′ M13_ (-20) forward primer (5'-GTAAAACGACGGCCAGT-3')
Terms and licenses: Academic/Nonprofit Terms; Industry Terms: Not Available to Industry
How to cite: pCAG-lox-inv[Talpha1-Dre-PA]-lox-2xHA-CAMSAP3 was a gift from Frank Bradke (Addgene plasmid # 196895 ; http://n2t.net/addgene:196895 ; RRID:Addgene_196895)
